Addgene plasmid #192605: pCBI-LexA-CIB1-biLINuS
Purpose: Plasmid for constitutive expression of LexA-CIB1-biLINuS.
Depositing lab: Yingxiao Wang. Publication: Engineering light-controllable CAR T cells for cancer immunotherapy. Huang Z, Wu Y, Allen ME, Pan Y, Kyriakakis P, Lu S, Chang YJ, Wang X, Chien S, Wang Y. Sci Adv. 2020 Feb 19;6(8):eaay9209. doi: 10.1126/sciadv.aay9209. eCollection 2020 Feb. PubMed 32128416.
Backbone
  Vector backbone: pCAGGS
  Vector type: Mammalian Expression, Synthetic Biology
Growth in bacteria
  Bacterial resistance: Ampicillin, 100 μg/mL
  Growth temperature: 37°C
  Growth strain: DH5alpha
  Copy number: High Copy
Gene/Insert
  Gene/Insert name: LexA-CIB1-biLINuS
  Species: Synthetic
  Promoter: pCAGGS
  Cloning method: Gibson Cloning
  Sequencing primers: 5′ tgtgaccggcggctctagctaga; 3′ tgtccttccgagtgagagacac
Terms and licenses: Academic/Nonprofit Terms; Industry Terms: Not Available to Industry
How to cite: pCBI-LexA-CIB1-biLINuS was a gift from Yingxiao Wang (Addgene plasmid # 192605 ; http://n2t.net/addgene:192605 ; RRID:Addgene_192605)
