[The description below was written by a language model from this plasmid's Addgene catalogue record and pLannotate feature annotations shown in this document.]
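Description:
pCBI-LexA-CIB1-biLINuS is a 6.5 kb mammalian expression plasmid built on the pCAGGS backbone and catalogued as a synthetic biology tool. It is propagated in E. coli through a high-copy ColE1/pUC-type origin and selected with ampicillin via the β-lactamase gene and its native promoter. The backbone also retains remnants of the lac promoter/operator region and short lacI fragments, along with an SV40 origin of replication, which can support episomal replication in cells expressing SV40 large T antigen. No mammalian selection marker is annotated.

The payload is a single synthetic fusion protein, inserted by Gibson cloning and driven constitutively by the CAG arrangement: the CMV immediate-early enhancer, the chicken β-actin promoter and a chimeric β-actin/β-globin intron, with transcripts terminated by the rabbit β-globin polyadenylation signal. The open reading frame begins with the DNA-binding domain of E. coli LexA, which recognises a palindromic LexA operator, followed by a large fragment of Arabidopsis CIB1 (BHLH63), a blue-light-response transcription factor widely used as the binding partner of cryptochrome 2 in optogenetic dimerisation systems. The C-terminal segment is auto-annotated as miniSOG. Because miniSOG is derived from a plant phototropin LOV2 domain, this hit most likely reflects the LOV2-type light-sensing core of the biLINuS module named in the insert, a light-inducible nuclear localisation signal, although the record does not define that component explicitly.

The associated work concerns light-controllable CAR T cells. This suggests the fusion serves as the DNA-bound half of a blue-light-gated transcription system acting on LexA operator-containing reporters or transgenes. The partner activator and target constructs are not part of this record.
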