Features (pLannotate 1.2.2; 19 found; start..end, strand, type, name):
      9..388     +  enhancer       CMV enhancer: human cytomegalovirus immediate early enhancer
    390..665     +  promoter       chicken β-actin promoter: No description available
    666..1706    +  intron         chimeric intron: chimera between introns from chicken β-actin and rabbit β-globin
   1704..1760    +  CDS            HBB (fragment): HBB_LEPEU - Experimental evidence at protein level: Swiss-Prot protein existence level 1. Involved in oxygen transport from the lung to the various peripheral tissues. From Lepus europaeus (European hare).
   1765..2016    +  CDS            LexA BD: DNA-binding domain of E. coli LexA; lexA (truncated); binds the 16-bp palindromic sequence 5'-CTGTATATATATACAG-3'
   2062..2979    +  CDS            BHLH63 (fragment): BH063_ARATH - Also known as CIB1, EN84. Experimental evidence at protein level: Swiss-Prot protein existence level 1. Transcription factor that binds DNA to G box 5'-CACGTG-3' and, to a lower extent, to E-box 5'-CANNTG-3' in vitro. Binds to chromatin DNA of the FT gene and promotes its expression, and thus triggers flowering in response to blue light. From Arabidopsis thaliana (Mouse-ear cress).
   3034..3351    +  CDS            miniSOG: miniSOG is a basic (constitutively fluorescent) cyan fluorescent protein published in 2011, derived from Arabidopsis thaliana. It requires the cofactor flavin for fluorescence.
   3576..3631    +  polyA_signal   β-globin poly(A) signal: rabbit β-globin polyadenylation signal (Gil and Proudfoot, 1987)
   4016..4032    -  protein_bind   lac operator: The lac repressor binds to the lac operator to inhibit transcription in E. coli. This inhibition can be relieved by adding lactose or isopropyl-β-D-thiogalactopyranoside (IPTG). lac repressor encoded by lacI
   4040..4070    -  promoter       lac promoter: promoter for the E. coli lac operon
   4085..4106    -  protein_bind   CAP binding site: CAP binding activates transcription in the presence of cAMP. E. coli catabolite activator protein
   4119..4158    -  CDS            lacI (fragment): lac repressor; lacI; The lac repressor binds to the lac operator to inhibit transcription in E. coli. This inhibition can be relieved by adding lactose or isopropyl-β-D-thiogalactopyranoside (IPTG).
   4165..4187    +  promoter       SV40 promoter (fragment): SV40 enhancer and early promoter
   4211..4346    +  rep_origin     SV40 ori: SV40 origin of replication
   4366..4500    +  polyA_signal   SV40 poly(A) signal: SV40 polyadenylation signal
   4502..4556    -  CDS            lacI (fragment): lac repressor; lacI; The lac repressor binds to the lac operator to inhibit transcription in E. coli. This inhibition can be relieved by adding lactose or isopropyl-β-D-thiogalactopyranoside (IPTG).
   4739..5327    -  rep_origin     ori: high-copy-number ColE1/pMB1/pBR322/pUC origin of replication
   5498..6358    -  CDS            AmpR: β-lactamase; bla; confers resistance to ampicillin, carbenicillin, and related antibiotics
   6359..6463    -  promoter       AmpR promoter: bla
>Addgene plasmid #192605 | pCBI-LexA-CIB1-biLINuS | addgene full sequence | sequence record 376796 | Addgene NGS Result
GGTCGATCGACATTGATTATTGACTAGTTATTAATAGTAATCAATTACGGGGTCATTAGTTCATAGCCCA
TATATGGAGTTCCGCGTTACATAACTTACGGTAAATGGCCCGCCTGGCTGACCGCCCAACGACCCCCGCC
CATTGACGTCAATAATGACGTATGTTCCCATAGTAACGCCAATAGGGACTTTCCATTGACGTCAATGGGT
GGAGTATTTACGGTAAACTGCCCACTTGGCAGTACATCAAGTGTATCATATGCCAAGTACGCCCCCTATT
GACGTCAATGACGGTAAATGGCCCGCCTGGCATTATGCCCAGTACATGACCTTATGGGACTTTCCTACTT
GGCAGTACATCTACGTATTAGTCATCGCTATTACCATGGTCGAGGTGAGCCCCACGTTCTGCTTCACTCT
CCCCATCTCCCCCCCCTCCCCACCCCCAATTTTGTATTTATTTATTTTTTAATTATTTTGTGCAGCGATG
GGGGCGGGGGGGGGGGGGGSGCGCGCCRGGGGGGGGGGGGGGGGGSGGGGGGGGGGGSGGGGSGRGGCGG
AGAGGTGCGGCGGCAGCCAATCAGAGCGGCGCGCTCCGAAAGTTTCCTTTTATGGCGAGGCGGCGGCGGC
GGCGGCCCTATAAAAAGCGAAGCGCGCGGCGGGCGGGAGTCGCTGCGCGCTGCCTTCGCCCCGTGCCCCG
CTCCGCCGCCGCCTCGCGCCGCCCGCCCCGGCTCTGACTGACCGCGTTACTCCCACAGGTGAGCGGGCGG
GACGGCCCTTCTCCTCCGGGCTGTAATTAGCGCTTGGTTTAATGACGGCTTGTTTCTTTTCTGTGGCTGC
GTGAAAGCCTTGAGGGGCTCCGGGAGGGCCCTTTGTGCGGGGGGAGCGGCTCGGGGGGTGCGTGCGTGTG
TGTGTGCGTGGGGAGCGCCGCGTGCGGCTCCGCGCTGCCCGGCGGCTGTGAGCGCTGCGGGCGCGGCGCG
GGGCTTTGTGCGCTCCGCAGTGTGCGCGAGGGGAGCGCGGCCGGGGGCGGTGCCCCGCGGTGCGGGGGGG
GCTGCGAGGGGAACAAAGGCTGCGTGCGGGGTGTGTGCGTGGGGGGGTGAGCAGGGGGTGTGGGCGCGTC
GGTCGGGCTGCAACCCCCCCTGCACCCCCCTCCCCGAGTTGCTGAGCACGGCCCGGCTTCGGGTGCGGGG
CTCCGTACGGGGCGTGGCGCGGGGCTCGCCGTGCCGGGCGGGGGGTGGCGGCAGGTGGGGGTGCCGGGCG
GGGCGGGGCCGCCTCGGGCCGGGGRGGGCTCGGGGGAGGGGCGCGGCGGCCCCCGGAGCGCCGGCGGCTG
TCGAGGCGCGGCGAGCCGCAGCCATTGCCTTTTATGGTAATCGTGCGAGAGGGCGCAGGGACTTCCTTTG
TCCCAAATCTGTGCKGRKCCSAAATCTGKGNNGCGGMGCCGMAMYCYGGGWGGCGCCGCCGCACCCCCTC
TAGCGGGCGCGGGGCGAAGCGGTGCGGCGCCGGCAGGAAGGAAATGGGCGGGGAGGGCCTTCGTGCGTCG
CCGCGCCGCCGTCCCCTTCTCCCTCTCCAGCCTCGGGGCTGTCCGCGGGGGGACGGCTGCCTTCGGGGGG
GACGGGGCAGGGCGGGGTTCGGCTTCTGGCGTGTGACCGGCGGCTCTAGCTAGAGCCTCTGCTAACCATG
TTCATGCCTTCTTCTTTTTCCTACAGCTCCTGGGCAACGTGCTGGTTATTGTGCTGTCTCATCATTTTGG
CAAAGAATTCTGCTATGAAAGCGTTAACGGCCAGGCAACAAGAGGTGTTTGATCTCATCCGTGATCACAT
CAGCCAGACAGGTATGCCGCCGACGCGTGCGGAAATCGCGCAGCGTTTGGGGTTCCGTTCCCCAAACGCG
GCTGAAGAACATCTGAAGGCGCTGGCACGCAAAGGCGTTATTGAAATTGTTTCCGGCGCATCACGCGGGA
TTCGTCTGTTGCAGGAAGAGGAAGAAGGGTTGCCGCTGGTAGGTCGTGTGGCTGCCGGTGAACCAGCTAG
CGGCGGCGGCGGCAGCGGCGGCGGCGGCAGCAACGGCGCGATTGGTGGGGATTTGCTGCTTAACTTTCCC
GACATGTCCGTGTTGGAACGTCAGCGCGCACATTTGAAGTATCTTAACCCCACCTTCGACTCCCCGTTGG
CCGGGTTCTTTGCGGACTCATCTATGATTACGGGAGGGGAAATGGACAGCTACCTCTCAACGGCCGGATT
GAATCTTCCGATGATGTATGGAGAAACCACTGTAGAAGGCGACTCGCGACTCTCGATTTCGCCTGAAACG
ACGCTGGGAACAGGGAACTTCAAGGCGGCGAAATTCGACACGGAGACAAAAGATTGCAACGAAGCGGCGA
AGAAAATGACCATGAATCGCGATGATCTGGTAGAGGAGGGAGAGGAGGAAAAGTCGAAGATTACTGAACA
GAACAATGGGTCTACCAAAAGTATCAAAAAGATGAAGCACAAAGCTAAGAAAGAAGAGAACAATTTCAGC
AATGACAGCAGTAAAGTCACAAAAGAACTGGAGAAAACGGATTACATTCACGTGAGGGCGCGACGAGGGC
AGGCTACAGATTCACATTCAATTGCGGAGAGAGTACGGAGAGAGAAAATCTCAGAAAGGATGAAGTTCCT
CCAAGACCTTGTGCCAGGTTGTGACAAGATCACAGGCAAAGCAGGAATGCTGGATGAGATCATCAACTAC
GTCCAATCGTTGCAAAGACAAATTGAGTTTCTCTCGATGAAACTGGCCATCGTGAATCCTAGACCGGATT
TCGACATGGATGACATCTTTGCGAAAGAAGTGGCATCCACTCCCATGACGGTTGTGCCCTCACCGGAGAT
GGTCTTGTCTGGTTACAGCCACGAAATGGTGCATTCGGGTTATTCAAGCGAGATGGTCAATTCGGGATAC
CTTCACGTCAATCCCATGCAGCAGGTGAATACTTCCAGTGGCGGCGGCGGCAGCGGCGGCGGCGGCAGCG
GCTTGGCTACTACACTTGAACGTATTGAGAAGAACTTTGTCATTACTGACCCAAGATTGCCAGATAATCC
CATTATATTCGCGTCCGATAGTTTCTTGCAGTTGACAGAATATAGCCGTGAAGAAATTTTGGGAAGAAAC
TGCAGGTTTCTACAAGGTCCTGAAACTGATCGCGCGACAGTGAGAAAAATTAGAGATGCCATAGATAACC
AAACAGAGGTCACTGTTCAGCTGATTAATTATACAAAGAGTGGTAAAAAGTTCTGGAACCTCTTTCACTT
GCAGCCTATGCGAGATCAGAAGGGAGATGTCCAGTACTTTATTGGGGTTCAGTTGGATGGAACTGAGCAT
GTCCGAGATGCTGCCGAGAGAGAGGGAGTCATGCTGATTAAGAAAACTGCAGAAAATATTGACGAGGCCG
CAAAGAGACTGCCCGACGCCAACCTGGCAGCCGCAGCCAAGAAGAAAAAGCTGGACTGATAAAGTGCATG
AGTCGACGGATCTTTTTCCCTCTGCCAAAAATTATGGGGACATCATGAAGCCCCTTGAGCATCTGACTTC
TGGCTAATAAAGGAAATTTATTTTCATTGCAATAGTGTGTTGGAATTTTTTGTGTCTCTCACTCGGAAGG
ACATATGGGAGGGCAAATCATTTAAAACATCAGAATGAGTATTTGGTTTAGAGTTTGGCAACATATGCCC
ATATGCTGGCTGCCATGAACAAAGGTTGGCTATAAAGAGGTCATCAGTATATGAAACAGCCCCCTGCTGT
CCATTCCTTATTCCATAGAAAAGCCTTGACTTGAGGTTAGATTTTTTTTATATTTTGTTTTGTGTTATTT
TTTTCTTTAACATCCCTAAAATTTTCCTTACATGTTTTACTAGCCAGATTTTTCCTCCTCTCCTGACTAC
TCCCAGTCATAGCTGTCCCTCTTCTCTTATGGAGATCCCTCGACCTGCAGCCCAAGCTTGGCGTAATCAT
GGTCATAGCTGTTTCCTGTGTGAAATTGTTATCCGCTCACAATTCCACACAACATACGAGCCGGAAGCAT
AAAGTGTAAAGCCTGGGGTGCCTAATGAGTGAGCTAACTCACATTAATTGCGTTGCGCTCACTGCCCGCT
TTCCAGTCGGGAAACCTGTCGTGCCAGCGGATCCGCATCTCAATTAGTCAGCAACCATAGTCCCGCCCCT
AACTCCGCCCATCCCGCCCCTAACTCCGCCCAGTTCCGCCCATTCTCCGCCCCATGGCTGACTAATTTTT
TTTATTTATGCAGAGGCCGAGGCCGCCTCGGCCTCTGAGCTATTCCAGAAGTAGTGAGGAGGCTTTTTTG
GAGGCCTAGGCTTTTGCAAAAAGCTAACTTGTTTATTGCAGCTTATAATGGTTACAAATAAAGCAATAGC
ATCACAAATTTCACAAATAAAGCATTTTTTTCACTGCATTCTAGTTGTGGTTTGTCCAAACTCATCAATG
TATCTTATCATGTCTGGATCCGCTGCATTAATGAATCGGCCAACGCGCGGGGAGAGGCGGTTTGCGTATT
GGGCGCTCTTCCGCTTCCTCGCTCACTGACTCGCTGCGCTCGGTCGTTCGGCTGCGGCGAGCGGTATCAG
CTCACTCAAAGGCGGTAATACGGTTATCCACAGAATCAGGGGATAACGCAGGAAAGAACATGTGAGCAAA
AGGCCAGCAAAAGGCCAGGAACCGTAAAAAGGCCGCGTTGCTGGCGTTTTTCCATAGGCTCCGCCCCCCT
GACGAGCATCACAAAAATCGACGCTCAAGTCAGAGGTGGCGAAACCCGACAGGACTATAAAGATACCAGG
CGTTTCCCCCTGGAAGCTCCCTCGTGCGCTCTCCTGTTCCGACCCTGCCGCTTACCGGATACCTGTCCGC
CTTTCTCCCTTCGGGAAGCGTGGCGCTTTCTCATAGCTCACGCTGTAGGTATCTCAGTTCGGTGTAGGTC
GTTCGCTCCAAGCTGGGCTGTGTGCACGAACCCCCCGTTCAGCCCGACCGCTGCGCCTTATCCGGTAACT
ATCGTCTTGAGTCCAACCCGGTAAGACACGACTTATCGCCACTGGCAGCAGCCACTGGTAACAGGATTAG
CAGAGCGAGGTATGTAGGCGGTGCTACAGAGTTCTTGAAGTGGTGGCCTAACTACGGCTACACTAGAAGA
ACAGTATTTGGTATCTGCGCTCTGCTGAAGCCAGTTACCTTCGGAAAAAGAGTTGGTAGCTCTTGATCCG
GCAAACAAACCACCGCTGGTAGCGGTGGTTTTTTTGTTTGCAAGCAGCAGATTACGCGCAGAAAAAAAGG
ATCTCAAGAAGATCCTTTGATCTTTTCTACGGGGTCTGACGCTCAGTGGAACGAAAACTCACGTTAAGGG
ATTTTGGTCATGAGATTATCAAAAAGGATCTTCACCTAGATCCTTTTAAATTAAAAATGAAGTTTTAAAT
CAATCTAAAGTATATATGAGTAAACTTGGTCTGACAGTTACCAATGCTTAATCAGTGAGGCACCTATCTC
AGCGATCTGTCTATTTCGTTCATCCATAGTTGCCTGACTCCCCGTCGTGTAGATAACTACGATACGGGAG
GGCTTACCATCTGGCCCCAGTGCTGCAATGATACCGCGTGACCCACGCTCACCGGCTCCAGATTTATCAG
CAATAAACCAGCCAGCCGGAAGGGCCGAGCGCAGAAGTGGTCCTGCAACTTTATCCGCCTCCATCCAGTC
TATTAATTGTTGCCGGGAAGCTAGAGTAAGTAGTTCGCCAGTTAATAGTTTGCGCAACGTTGTTGCCATT
GCTACAGGCATCGTGGTGTCACGCTCGTCGTTTGGTATGGCTTCATTCAGCTCCGGTTCCCAACGATCAA
GGCGAGTTACATGATCCCCCATGTTGTGCAAAAAAGCGGTTAGCTCCTTCGGTCCTCCGATCGTTGTCAG
AAGTAAGTTGGCCGCAGTGTTATCACTCATGGTTATGGCAGCACTGCATAATTCTCTTACTGTCATGCCA
TCCGTAAGATGCTTTTCTGTGACTGGTGAGTACTCAACCAAGTCATTCTGAGAATAGTGTATGCGGCGAC
CGAGTTGCTCTTGCCCGGCGTCAATACGGGATAATACCGCGCCACATAGCAGAACTTTAAAAGTGCTCAT
CATTGGAAAACGTTCTTCGGGGCGAAAACTCTCAAGGATCTTACCGCTGTTGAGATCCAGTTCGATGTAA
CCCACTCGTGCACCCAACTGATCTTCAGCATCTTTTACTTTCACCAGCGTTTCTGGGTGAGCAAAAACAG
GAAGGCAAAATGCCGCAAAAAAGGGAATAAGGGCGACACGGAAATGTTGAATACTCATACTCTTCCTTTT
TCAATATTATTGAAGCATTTATCAGGGTTATTGTCTCATGAGCGGATACATATTTGAATGTATTTAGAAA
AATAAACAAATAGGGGTTCCGCGCACATTTCCCCGAAAAGTGCCACCTG
